Addgene plasmid #75652: SRC gRNA (BRDN0001149457)
Purpose: 3rd generation lentiviral gRNA plasmid targeting human SRC
Depositing lab: John Doench & David Root. Depositing organization: Broad Institute. Publication: Optimized sgRNA design to maximize activity and minimize off-target effects of CRISPR-Cas9. Doench JG, Fusi N, Sullender M, Hegde M, Vaimberg EW, Donovan KF, Smith I, Tothova Z, Wilen C, Orchard R, Virgin HW, Listgarten J, Root DE. Nat Biotechnol. 2016 Jan 18. doi: 10.1038/nbt.3437. PubMed 26780180.
Backbone
  Vector backbone: lentiGuide-Puro
  Backbone manufacturer: Zhang Lab (Addgene plasmid # 52963)
  Vector type: Mammalian Expression, Lentiviral, CRISPR
  Selectable markers: Puromycin
Growth in bacteria
  Bacterial resistance: Ampicillin, 100 μg/mL
  Growth temperature: 37°C
  Growth strain: DH5alpha
  Copy number: High Copy
Gene/Insert
  Gene/Insert name: SRC (alt names: SRC; NM_005417.4)
  gRNA/shRNA sequence: GACCTGGAACGGTACCACCA
  Species: H. sapiens (human)
  Entrez Gene: SRC (a.k.a. ASV, SRC1, THC6, c-SRC, p60-Src)
  Promoter: hU6
  Cloning method: Unknown
  Sequencing primers: 5′ U6-F; 3′ pS2-R
Terms and licenses: Academic/Nonprofit Terms; Industry Terms: Not Available to Industry
Depositor comments: The gRNA was designed to target the following Genbank reference sequence(s): NM_005417.4,NM_198291.2. Note that this plasmid does NOT contain Cas9. It should be used in conjunction with lentiCas9-Blast (Addgene #52962) or otherwise with cell lines already expressing Cas9. Browse the full kinome gRNA library at http://www.addgene.org/pooled-library/broadgpp-human-kinome/ or visit http://www.broadinstitute.org/rnai/public/ for detailed protocols and information.
How to cite: SRC gRNA (BRDN0001149457) was a gift from John Doench & David Root (Addgene plasmid # 75652 ; http://n2t.net/addgene:75652 ; RRID:Addgene_75652)
