[The description below was written by a language model from this plasmid's Addgene catalogue record and pLannotate feature annotations shown in this document.]
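Description:
SRC gRNA (BRDN0001149457) is a third-generation lentiviral guide RNA plasmid built on the lentiGuide-Puro backbone and designed to direct Cas9 to the human SRC gene, which encodes the c-Src tyrosine kinase. It is an 8.3 kb mammalian expression/CRISPR vector that is propagated in E. coli through a high-copy ColE1/pUC-type origin with ampicillin (β-lactamase) selection. An f1 origin, an SV40 origin and remnants of lac and T7/T3 promoter sequences from the cloning backbone are also annotated.

The lentiviral transfer cassette begins with an RSV promoter fused to a truncated HIV-1 5' LTR, an arrangement that makes genomic RNA production Tat-independent. This is followed by the Ψ packaging signal with a partial gag sequence, the Rev response element for nuclear export of the unspliced transcript, and a cPPT/CTS element that aids nuclear import. Within this framework, a human U6 RNA polymerase III promoter drives the SRC-specific spacer joined to the Streptococcus pyogenes gRNA scaffold. A separate EF-1α promoter with its intron A expresses puromycin N-acetyltransferase for selection of transduced cells, followed by a WPRE to enhance transcript expression. The cassette ends in a self-inactivating ΔU3 3' LTR, so the integrated provirus lacks LTR promoter activity.

The plasmid does not encode Cas9 and is meant to be used with a separate Cas9 lentivirus or in cells that already express Cas9. The guide was designed against two SRC reference transcripts and belongs to a human kinome gRNA collection. It is suited to knocking out SRC in individual experiments alongside the set of other kinase-targeting guides.
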