Features (pLannotate 1.2.2; 29 found; start..end, strand, type, name):
     14..80      +  CDS            small t antigen (fragment): SV40 (simian virus 40) small t antigen
    106..317     +  promoter       EF-1α core promoter: core promoter for human elongation factor EF-1α
    318..1256    +  intron         EF-1α intron A: intron upstream of the start codon of human EF-1α
   1278..1877    +  CDS            PuroR (fragment): puromycin N-acetyltransferase; pac from Streptomyces; confers resistance to puromycin
   1893..2481    +  misc_feature   WPRE: woodchuck hepatitis virus posttranscriptional regulatory element
   2532..2551    +  misc_feature   cPPT/CTS (fragment): central polypurine tract and central termination sequence of HIV-1
   2553..2786    +  LTR            3' LTR (ΔU3): self-inactivating 3' long terminal repeat (LTR) from HIV-1
   2864..2985    +  polyA_signal   SV40 poly(A) signal: SV40 polyadenylation signal
   3025..3160    +  rep_origin     SV40 ori: SV40 origin of replication
   3181..3199    -  promoter       T7 promoter: promoter for bacteriophage T7 RNA polymerase
   3207..3362    +  CDS            lacZα (fragment): LacZα fragment of β-galactosidase; lacZ fragment
   3367..3795    +  rep_origin     f1 ori (sequence partly withheld): f1 bacteriophage origin of replication; arrow indicates direction of (+) strand synthesis
   3848..3952    +  promoter       AmpR promoter: bla
   3953..4813    +  CDS            AmpR: β-lactamase; bla; confers resistance to ampicillin, carbenicillin, and related antibiotics
   4984..5572    +  rep_origin     ori: high-copy-number ColE1/pMB1/pBR322/pUC origin of replication
   5755..5847    +  CDS            lacI (fragment): lac repressor; lacI; The lac repressor binds to the lac operator to inhibit transcription in E. coli. This inhibition can be relieved by adding lactose or isopropyl-β-D-thiogalactopyranoside (IPTG).
   5860..5881    +  protein_bind   CAP binding site: CAP binding activates transcription in the presence of cAMP. E. coli catabolite activator protein
   5896..5926    +  promoter       lac promoter: promoter for the E. coli lac operon
   5934..5950    +  protein_bind   lac operator: The lac repressor binds to the lac operator to inhibit transcription in E. coli. This inhibition can be relieved by adding lactose or isopropyl-β-D-thiogalactopyranoside (IPTG). lac repressor encoded by lacI
   5995..6013    +  promoter       T3 promoter: promoter for bacteriophage T3 RNA polymerase
   6041..6267    +  promoter       RSV promoter: Rous sarcoma virus enhancer/promoter
   6268..6448    +  LTR            5' LTR (truncated): truncated 5' long terminal repeat (LTR) from HIV-1
   6495..6620    +  misc_feature   HIV-1 Ψ: packaging signal of human immunodeficiency virus type 1
   6604..6967    +  CDS            HIV-1 gag (fragment): gag protein from human immunodeficiency virus 1; gag
   7113..7346    +  misc_feature   RRE: The Rev response element (RRE) of HIV-1 allows for Rev-dependent mRNA export from the nucleus to the cytoplasm.
   7723..7749    +  CDS            Rev (fragment): human immunodeficiency virus 1 (HIV-1) Rev protein; rev; enhances nuclear export of unspliced and incompletely spliced viral mRNAs
   7753..7993    +  promoter       U6 promoter: RNA polymerase III promoter for human U6 snRNA
   8023..8098    +  misc_RNA       gRNA scaffold: guide RNA scaffold for the Streptococcus pyogenes CRISPR/Cas9 system
   8154..8271    +  misc_feature   cPPT/CTS: central polypurine tract and central termination sequence of HIV-1
>Addgene plasmid #75652 | SRC gRNA (BRDN0001149457) | addgene full sequence | sequence record 184298 | Addgene Assembled Sequence
CCCGGGTGCAAAGATGGATAAAGTTTTAAACAGAGAGGAATCTTTGCAGCTAATGGACCTTCTAGGTCTT
GAAAGGAGTGGGAATTGGCTCCGGTGCCCGTCAGTGGGCAGAGCGCACATCGCCCACAGTCCCCGAGAAG
TTGGGGGGAGGGGTCGGCAATTGATCCGGTGCCTAGAGAAGGTGGCGCGGGGTAAACTGGGAAAGTGATG
TCGTGTACTGGCTCCGCCTTTTTCCCGAGGGTGGGGGAGAACCGTATATAAGTGCAGTAGTCGCCGTGAA
CGTTCTTTTTCGCAACGGGTTTGCCGCCAGAACACAGGTAAGTGCCGTGTGTGGTTCCCGCGGGCCTGGC
CTCTTTACGGGTTATGGCCCTTGCGTGCCTTGAATTACTTCCACCTGGCTGCAGTACGTGATTCTTGATC
CCGAGCTTCGGGTTGGAAGTGGGTGGGAGAGTTCGAGGCCTTGCGCTTAAGGAGCCCCTTCGCCTCGTGC
TTGAGTTGAGGCCTGGCCTGGGCGCTGGGGCCGCCGCGTGCGAATCTGGTGGCACCTTCGCGCCTGTCTC
GCTGCTTTCGATAAGTCTCTAGCCATTTAAAATTTTTGATGACCTGCTGCGACGCTTTTTTTCTGGCAAG
ATAGTCTTGTAAATGCGGGCCAAGATCTGCACACTGGTATTTCGGTTTTTGGGGCCGCGGGCGGCGACGG
GGCCCGTGCGTCCCAGCGCACATGTTCGGCGAGGCGGGGCCTGCGAGCGCGGCCACCGAGAATCGGACGG
GGGTAGTCTCAAGCTGGCCGGCCTGCTCTGGTGCCTGGCCTCGCGCCGCCGTGTATCGCCCCGCCCTGGG
CGGCAAGGCTGGCCCGGTCGGCACCAGTTGCGTGAGCGGAAAGATGGCCGCTTCCCGGCCCTGCTGCAGG
GAGCTCAAAATGGAGGACGCGGCGCTCGGGAGAGCGGGCGGGTGAGTCACCCACACAAAGGAAAAGGGCC
TTTCCGTCCTCAGCCGTCGCTTCATGTGACTCCACGGAGTACCGGGCGCCGTCCAGGCACCTCGATTAGT
TCTCGAGCTTTTGGAGTACGTCGTCTTTAGGTTGGGGGGAGGGGTTTTATGCGATGGAGTTTCCCCACAC
TGAGTGGGTGGAGACTGAAGTTAGGCCAGCTTGGCACTTGATGTAATTCTCCTTGGAATTTGCCCTTTTT
GAGTTTGGATCTTGGTTCATTCTCAAGCCTCAGACAGTGGTTCAAAGTTTTTTTCTTCCATTTCAGGTGT
CGTGACGTACGGCCACCATGACCGAGTACAAGCCCACGGTGCGCCTCGCCACCCGCGACGACGTCCCCAG
GGCCGTACGCACCCTCGCCGCCGCGTTCGCCGACTACCCCGCCACGCGCCACACCGTCGATCCGGACCGC
CACATCGAGCGGGTCACCGAGCTGCAAGAACTCTTCCTCACGCGCGTCGGGCTCGACATCGGCAAGGTGT
GGGTCGCGGACGACGGCGCCGCCGTGGCGGTCTGGACCACGCCGGAGAGCGTCGAAGCGGGGGCGGTGTT
CGCCGAGATCGGCCCGCGCATGGCCGAGTTGAGCGGTTCCCGGCTGGCCGCGCAGCAACAGATGGAAGGC
CTCCTGGCGCCGCACCGGCCCAAGGAGCCCGCGTGGTTCCTGGCCACCGTCGGAGTCTCGCCCGACCACC
AGGGCAAGGGTCTGGGCAGCGCCGTCGTGCTCCCCGGAGTGGAGGCGGCCGAGCGCGCCGGGGTGCCCGC
CTTCCTGGAGACCTCCGCGCCCCGCAACCTCCCCTTCTACGAGCGGCTCGGCTTCACCGTCACCGCCGAC
GTCGAGGTGCCCGAAGGACCGCGCACCTGGTGCATGACCCGCAAGCCCGGTGCCTGAACGCGTTAAGTCG
ACAATCAACCTCTGGATTACAAAATTTGTGAAAGATTGACTGGTATTCTTAACTATGTTGCTCCTTTTAC
GCTATGTGGATACGCTGCTTTAATGCCTTTGTATCATGCTATTGCTTCCCGTATGGCTTTCATTTTCTCC
TCCTTGTATAAATCCTGGTTGCTGTCTCTTTATGAGGAGTTGTGGCCCGTTGTCAGGCAACGTGGCGTGG
TGTGCACTGTGTTTGCTGACGCAACCCCCACTGGTTGGGGCATTGCCACCACCTGTCAGCTCCTTTCCGG
GACTTTCGCTTTCCCCCTCCCTATTGCCACGGCGGAACTCATCGCCGCCTGCCTTGCCCGCTGCTGGACA
GGGGCTCGGCTGTTGGGCACTGACAATTCCGTGGTGTTGTCGGGGAAATCATCGTCCTTTCCTTGGCTGC
TCGCCTGTGTTGCCACCTGGATTCTGCGCGGGACGTCCTTCTGCTACGTCCCTTCGGCCCTCAATCCAGC
GGACCTTCCTTCCCGCGGCCTGCTGCCGGCTCTGCGGCCTCTTCCGCGTCTTCGCCTTCGCCCTCAGACG
AGTCGGATCTCCCTTTGGGCCGCCTCCCCGCGTCGACTTTAAGACCAATGACTTACAAGGCAGCTGTAGA
TCTTAGCCACTTTTTAAAAGAAAAGGGGGGACTGGAAGGGCTAATTCACTCCCAACGAAGACAAGATCTG
CTTTTTGCTTGTACTGGGTCTCTCTGGTTAGACCAGATCTGAGCCTGGGAGCTCTCTGGCTAACTAGGGA
ACCCACTGCTTAAGCCTCAATAAAGCTTGCCTTGAGTGCTTCAAGTAGTGTGTGCCCGTCTGTTGTGTGA
CTCTGGTAACTAGAGATCCCTCAGACCCTTTTAGTCAGTGTGGAAAATCTCTAGCAGTACGTATAGTAGT
TCATGTCATCTTATTATTCAGTATTTATAACTTGCAAAGAAATGAATATCAGAGAGTGAGAGGAACTTGT
TTATTGCAGCTTATAATGGTTACAAATAAAGCAATAGCATCACAAATTTCACAAATAAAGCATTTTTTTC
ACTGCATTCTAGTTGTGGTTTGTCCAAACTCATCAATGTATCTTATCATGTCTGGCTCTAGCTATCCCGC
CCCTAACTCCGCCCATCCCGCCCCTAACTCCGCCCAGTTCCGCCCATTCTCCGCCCCATGGCTGACTAAT
TTTTTTTATTTATGCAGAGGCCGAGGCCGCCTCGGCCTCTGAGCTATTCCAGAAGTAGTGAGGAGGCTTT
TTTGGAGGCCTAGGGACGTACCCAATTCGCCCTATAGTGAGTCGTATTACGCGCGCTCACTGGCCGTCGT
TTTACAACGTCGTGACTGGGAAAACCCTGGCGTTACCCAACTTAATCGCCTTGCAGCACATCCCCCTTTC
GCCAGCTGGCGTAATAGCGAAGAGGCCCGCACCGATCGCCCTTCCCAACAGTTGCGCAGCCTGAATGGCG
AATGGG
[124 nt withheld, positions 3367-3490]
C
[91 nt withheld, positions 3492-3582]
A
[49 nt withheld, positions 3584-3632]
CCTTTGACGTTGGAGTCCACGTTCTTT
[37 nt withheld, positions 3660-3696]
ACCCTATCTCGGTCTATTCTTTTGATTTATAAGGGATTTTGCCGATTTCGGCCTATTGGTTAAAAAATGA
GCTGATTTAACAAAAATTTAACGCGAATTTTAACAAAATATTAACGCTTACAATTTAGGTGGCACTTTTC
GGGGAAATGTGCGCGGAACCCCTATTTGTTTATTTTTCTAAATACATTCAAATATGTATCCGCTCATGAG
ACAATAACCCTGATAAATGCTTCAATAATATTGAAAAAGGAAGAGTATGAGTATTCAACATTTCCGTGTC
GCCCTTATTCCCTTTTTTGCGGCATTTTGCCTTCCTGTTTTTGCTCACCCAGAAACGCTGGTGAAAGTAA
AAGATGCTGAAGATCAGTTGGGTGCACGAGTGGGTTACATCGAACTGGATCTCAACAGCGGTAAGATCCT
TGAGAGTTTTCGCCCCGAAGAACGTTTTCCAATGATGAGCACTTTTAAAGTTCTGCTATGTGGCGCGGTA
TTATCCCGTATTGACGCCGGGCAAGAGCAACTCGGTCGCCGCATACACTATTCTCAGAATGACTTGGTTG
AGTACTCACCAGTCACAGAAAAGCATCTTACGGATGGCATGACAGTAAGAGAATTATGCAGTGCTGCCAT
AACCATGAGTGATAACACTGCGGCCAACTTACTTCTGACAACGATCGGAGGACCGAAGGAGCTAACCGCT
TTTTTGCACAACATGGGGGATCATGTAACTCGCCTTGATCGTTGGGAACCGGAGCTGAATGAAGCCATAC
CAAACGACGAGCGTGACACCACGATGCCTGTAGCAATGGCAACAACGTTGCGCAAACTATTAACTGGCGA
ACTACTTACTCTAGCTTCCCGGCAACAATTAATAGACTGGATGGAGGCGGATAAAGTTGCAGGACCACTT
CTGCGCTCGGCCCTTCCGGCTGGCTGGTTTATTGCTGATAAATCTGGAGCCGGTGAGCGTGGGTCTCGCG
GTATCATTGCAGCACTGGGGCCAGATGGTAAGCCCTCCCGTATCGTAGTTATCTACACGACGGGGAGTCA
GGCAACTATGGATGAACGAAATAGACAGATCGCTGAGATAGGTGCCTCACTGATTAAGCATTGGTAACTG
TCAGACCAAGTTTACTCATATATACTTTAGATTGATTTAAAACTTCATTTTTAATTTAAAAGGATCTAGG
TGAAGATCCTTTTTGATAATCTCATGACCAAAATCCCTTAACGTGAGTTTTCGTTCCACTGAGCGTCAGA
CCCCGTAGAAAAGATCAAAGGATCTTCTTGAGATCCTTTTTTTCTGCGCGTAATCTGCTGCTTGCAAACA
AAAAAACCACCGCTACCAGCGGTGGTTTGTTTGCCGGATCAAGAGCTACCAACTCTTTTTCCGAAGGTAA
CTGGCTTCAGCAGAGCGCAGATACCAAATACTGTTCTTCTAGTGTAGCCGTAGTTAGGCCACCACTTCAA
GAACTCTGTAGCACCGCCTACATACCTCGCTCTGCTAATCCTGTTACCAGTGGCTGCTGCCAGTGGCGAT
AAGTCGTGTCTTACCGGGTTGGACTCAAGACGATAGTTACCGGATAAGGCGCAGCGGTCGGGCTGAACGG
GGGGTTCGTGCACACAGCCCAGCTTGGAGCGAACGACCTACACCGAACTGAGATACCTACAGCGTGAGCT
ATGAGAAAGCGCCACGCTTCCCGAAGGGAGAAAGGCGGACAGGTATCCGGTAAGCGGCAGGGTCGGAACA
GGAGAGCGCACGAGGGAGCTTCCAGGGGGAAACGCCTGGTATCTTTATAGTCCTGTCGGGTTTCGCCACC
TCTGACTTGAGCGTCGATTTTTGTGATGCTCGTCAGGGGGGCGGAGCCTATGGAAAAACGCCAGCAACGC
GGCCTTTTTACGGTTCCTGGCCTTTTGCTGGCCTTTTGCTCACATGTTCTTTCCTGCGTTATCCCCTGAT
TCTGTGGATAACCGTATTACCGCCTTTGAGTGAGCTGATACCGCTCGCCGCAGCCGAACGACCGAGCGCA
GCGAGTCAGTGAGCGAGGAAGCGGAAGAGCGCCCAATACGCAAACCGCCTCTCCCCGCGCGTTGGCCGAT
TCATTAATGCAGCTGGCACGACAGGTTTCCCGACTGGAAAGCGGGCAGTGAGCGCAACGCAATTAATGTG
AGTTAGCTCACTCATTAGGCACCCCAGGCTTTACACTTTATGCTTCCGGCTCGTATGTTGTGTGGAATTG
TGAGCGGATAACAATTTCACACAGGAAACAGCTATGACCATGATTACGCCAAGCGCGCAATTAACCCTCA
CTAAAGGGAACAAAAGCTGGAGCTGCAAGCTTAATGTAGTCTTATGCAATACTCTTGTAGTCTTGCAACA
TGGTAACGATGAGTTAGCAACATGCCTTACAAGGAGAGAAAAAGCACCGTGCATGCCGATTGGTGGAAGT
AAGGTGGTACGATCGTGCCTTATTAGGAAGGCAACAGACGGGTCTGACATGGATTGGACGAACCACTGAA
TTGCCGCATTGCAGAGATATTGTATTTAAGTGCCTAGCTCGATACATAAACGGGTCTCTCTGGTTAGACC
AGATCTGAGCCTGGGAGCTCTCTGGCTAACTAGGGAACCCACTGCTTAAGCCTCAATAAAGCTTGCCTTG
AGTGCTTCAAGTAGTGTGTGCCCGTCTGTTGTGTGACTCTGGTAACTAGAGATCCCTCAGACCCTTTTAG
TCAGTGTGGAAAATCTCTAGCAGTGGCGCCCGAACAGGGACTTGAAAGCGAAAGGGAAACCAGAGGAGCT
CTCTCGACGCAGGACTCGGCTTGCTGAAGCGCGCACGGCAAGAGGCGAGGGGCGGCGACTGGTGAGTACG
CCAAAAATTTTGACTAGCGGAGGCTAGAAGGAGAGAGATGGGTGCGAGAGCGTCAGTATTAAGCGGGGGA
GAATTAGATCGCGATGGGAAAAAATTCGGTTAAGGCCAGGGGGAAAGAAAAAATATAAATTAAAACATAT
AGTATGGGCAAGCAGGGAGCTAGAACGATTCGCAGTTAATCCTGGCCTGTTAGAAACATCAGAAGGCTGT
AGACAAATACTGGGACAGCTACAACCATCCCTTCAGACAGGATCAGAAGAACTTAGATCATTATATAATA
CAGTAGCAACCCTCTATTGTGTGCATCAAAGGATAGAGATAAAAGACACCAAGGAAGCTTTAGACAAGAT
AGAGGAAGAGCAAAACAAAAGTAAGACCACCGCACAGCAAGCGGCCGCTGATCTTCAGACCTGGAGGAGG
AGATATGAGGGACAATTGGAGAAGTGAATTATATAAATATAAAGTAGTAAAAATTGAACCATTAGGAGTA
GCACCCACCAAGGCAAAGAGAAGAGTGGTGCAGAGAGAAAAAAGAGCAGTGGGAATAGGAGCTTTGTTCC
TTGGGTTCTTGGGAGCAGCAGGAAGCACTATGGGCGCAGCGTCAATGACGCTGACGGTACAGGCCAGACA
ATTATTGTCTGGTATAGTGCAGCAGCAGAACAATTTGCTGAGGGCTATTGAGGCGCAACAGCATCTGTTG
CAACTCACAGTCTGGGGCATCAAGCAGCTCCAGGCAAGAATCCTGGCTGTGGAAAGATACCTAAAGGATC
AACAGCTCCTGGGGATTTGGGGTTGCTCTGGAAAACTCATTTGCACCACTGCTGTGCCTTGGAATGCTAG
TTGGAGTAATAAATCTCTGGAACAGATTTGGAATCACACGACCTGGATGGAGTGGGACAGAGAAATTAAC
AATTACACAAGCTTAATACACTCCTTAATTGAAGAATCGCAAAACCAGCAAGAAAAGAATGAACAAGAAT
TATTGGAATTAGATAAATGGGCAAGTTTGTGGAATTGGTTTAACATAACAAATTGGCTGTGGTATATAAA
ATTATTCATAATGATAGTAGGAGGCTTGGTAGGTTTAAGAATAGTTTTTGCTGTACTTTCTATAGTGAAT
AGAGTTAGGCAGGGATATTCACCATTATCGTTTCAGACCCACCTCCCAACCCCGAGGGGACCCAGAGAGG
GCCTATTTCCCATGATTCCTTCATATTTGCATATACGATACAAGGCTGTTAGAGAGATAATTAGAATTAA
TTTGACTGTAAACACAAAGATATTAGTACAAAATACGTGACGTAGAAAGTAATAATTTCTTGGGTAGTTT
GCAGTTTTAAAATTATGTTTTAAAATGGACTATCATATGCTTACCGTAACTTGAAAGTATTTCGATTTCT
TGGCTTTATATATCTTGTGGAAAGGACGAAACACCGGACCTGGAACGGTACCACCAGTTTTAGAGCTAGA
AATAGCAAGTTAAAATAAGGCTAGTCCGTTATCAACTTGAAAAAGTGGCACCGAGTCGGTGCTTTTTTAA
GCTTGGCGTAACTAGATCTTGAGACAAATGGCAGTATTCATCCACAATTTTAAAAGAAAAGGGGGGATTG
GGGGGTACAGTGCAGGGGAAAGAATAGTAGACATAATAGCAACAGACATACAAACTAAAGAATTACAAAA
ACAAATTACAAAAATTCAAAATTTTCGGGTTTATTACAGGGACAGCAGAGATCCACTTTGGCGCCGGCTC
GAGGGGG
