>Addgene plasmid #75652 | SRC gRNA (BRDN0001149457) | depositor partial sequence | sequence record 143112 | Target Sequence
GACCTGGAACGGTACCACCA
