>Addgene plasmid #75652 | SRC gRNA (BRDN0001149457) | addgene partial sequence | sequence record 184297 | hU6-F
CGTAGAAAGTAATAATTTCTTGGGTAGTTTGCAGTTTTAAAATTATGTTTTAAAATGGACTATCATATGC
TTACCGTAACTTGAAAGTATTTCGATTTCTTGGCTTTATATATCTTGTGGAAAGGACGAAACACCGGACC
TGGAACGGTACCACCAGTTTTAGAGCTAGAAATAGCAAGTTAAAATAAGGCTAGTCCGTTATCAACTTGA
AAAAGTGGCACCGAGTCGGTGCTTTTTTAAGCTTGGCGTAACTAGATCTTGAGACAAATGGCAGTATTCA
TCCACAATTTTAAAAGAAAAGGGGGGATTGGGGGGTACAGTGCAGGGGAAAGAATAGTAGACATAATAGC
AACAGACATACAAACTAAAGAATTACAAAAACAAATTACAAAAATTCAAAATTTTCGGGTTTATTACAGG
GACAGCAGAGATCCACTTTGGCGCCGGCTCGAGGGGGCCCGGGTGCAAAGATGGATAAAGTTTTAAACAG
AGAGGAATCTTTGCAGCTAATGGACCTTCTAGGTCTTGAAAGGAGTGGGAATTGGCTCCGGTGCCCGTCA
GTGGGCAGAG
